Addgene plasmid #80391: pBMN(CMV-copGFP-Puro-SMAR)
Purpose: expression copGFP and Puromycine, with an S/MAR element for episomal maintaince
Depositing lab: Magnus Essand. Depositing organization: Uppsala University. Publication: Safe engineering of CAR T cells for adoptive cell therapy of cancer using long-term episomal gene transfer. Jin C, Fotaki G, Ramachandran M, Nilsson B, Essand M, Yu D. EMBO Mol Med. 2016 May 6. pii: e201505869. doi: 10.15252/emmm.201505869. PubMed 27189167.
Backbone
  Vector backbone: pGreenPuro
  Backbone manufacturer: SBI
  Vector type: Mammalian Expression, Lentiviral
  Selectable markers: Puromycin
Growth in bacteria
  Bacterial resistance: Ampicillin, 100 μg/mL
  Growth temperature: 30°C
  Growth strain: NEB Stable
  Copy number: Low Copy
Gene/Insert
  Gene/Insert name: copGFP-T2A-Puromycine
  Species: Synthetic
  Promoter: CMV
  Cloning method: Unknown
  Sequencing primers: 5′ unknown
Terms and licenses: Academic/Nonprofit Terms; Industry Terms: Not Available to Industry
How to cite: pBMN(CMV-copGFP-Puro-SMAR) was a gift from Magnus Essand (Addgene plasmid # 80391 ; http://n2t.net/addgene:80391 ; RRID:Addgene_80391)
