[The description below was written by a language model from this plasmid's Addgene catalogue record and pLannotate feature annotations shown in this document.]
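Description:
pBMN(CMV-copGFP-Puro-SMAR) is a 10.3 kb mammalian expression and lentiviral transfer plasmid built on the pGreenPuro backbone. It is propagated in E. coli through a ColE1/pUC-type origin with ampicillin resistance (AmpR under its own bla promoter), and the record lists it as low copy. The annotated viral framework is that of a third-generation HIV-1 vector: an RSV promoter fused to a truncated 5' LTR, the Ψ packaging signal with a gag fragment, the Rev response element, and cPPT/CTS. Downstream of the payload sit a WPRE and a second truncated LTR, followed by an SV40 poly(A) signal and SV40 origin. An H1 promoter lies next to the downstream LTR, but no hairpin or other transcribed insert is annotated for it.

The payload is a synthetic bicistronic cassette driven by the CMV enhancer/promoter. It encodes the green fluorescent reporter copGFP and puromycin N-acetyltransferase, joined by a 2A self-cleaving sequence. The catalogue names this linker T2A, whereas the automated annotation matched only partial F2A and P2A fragments in that region. A single transcript therefore gives both fluorescence for tracking and puromycin resistance for selecting mammalian cells.

The scaffold/matrix attachment region (S/MAR) named in the title is not explicitly annotated. It plausibly lies in the largely unannotated stretch between PuroR and the WPRE, where only a spurious-looking LINE-1-like protein match was called, but the record does not confirm its position. S/MAR elements tether DNA to the nuclear matrix and help it replicate and persist as an episome. According to the stated purpose and the associated publication, the construct serves for long-term episomal expression of a marker and selection gene, in work aimed at safer engineering of CAR T cells.
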