Features (pLannotate 1.2.2; 30 found; start..end, strand, type, name):
      2..94      +  CDS            lacI (fragment): lac repressor; lacI; The lac repressor binds to the lac operator to inhibit transcription in E. coli. This inhibition can be relieved by adding lactose or isopropyl-β-D-thiogalactopyranoside (IPTG).
    107..128     +  protein_bind   CAP binding site: CAP binding activates transcription in the presence of cAMP. E. coli catabolite activator protein
    143..173     +  promoter       lac promoter: promoter for the E. coli lac operon
    181..197     +  protein_bind   lac operator: The lac repressor binds to the lac operator to inhibit transcription in E. coli. This inhibition can be relieved by adding lactose or isopropyl-β-D-thiogalactopyranoside (IPTG). lac repressor encoded by lacI
    254..389     -  rep_origin     SV40 ori: SV40 origin of replication
    429..550     -  polyA_signal   SV40 poly(A) signal: SV40 polyadenylation signal
    622..802     -  LTR            5' LTR (truncated): truncated 5' long terminal repeat (LTR) from HIV-1
    845..1059    -  promoter       H1 promoter: human H1 RNA promoter
   1072..1176    -  CDS            nef (fragment): NEF_SIVS4 - Experimental evidence at protein level: Swiss-Prot protein existence level 1. Interferes with TCR signaling from the cell membrane. Interacts with CD247/TCRZ (TCR zeta chain) and exert potent down- regulation of cell surface TCR/CD3 complexes. From Simian immunodeficiency virus (isolate F236/smH4) (SIV-sm) (Simian immunodeficiency virus sooty mangabey monkey).
   1171..1758    -  misc_feature   WPRE: woodchuck hepatitis virus posttranscriptional regulatory element
   3510..3956    -  CDS            LIN1_NYCCO (fragment): Protein predicted: Swiss-Prot protein existence level 4. From Nycticebus coucang (Slow loris).
   3963..4562    -  CDS            PuroR: puromycin N-acetyltransferase; pac from Streptomyces alboniger; confers resistance to puromycin
   4582..4640    -  CDS            F2A (fragment): 2A peptide from foot-and-mouth disease virus polyprotein Eukaryotic ribosomes fail to insert a peptide bond between the Gly and Pro residues, yielding separate polypeptides.
   4663..4718    -  CDS            P2A (fragment): 2A peptide from porcine teschovirus-1 polyprotein Eukaryotic ribosomes fail to insert a peptide bond between the Gly and Pro residues, yielding separate polypeptides.
   4869..5533    -  CDS            CopGFP (fragment): green fluorescent protein 2 from Pontellina plumata, also known as ppluGFP2 (Shagin et al., 2004)
   5633..5836    -  promoter       CMV promoter: human cytomegalovirus (CMV) immediate early promoter
   5837..5913    -  enhancer       CMV enhancer (fragment): human cytomegalovirus immediate early enhancer
   5926..6042    -  misc_feature   cPPT/CTS: central polypurine tract and central termination sequence of HIV-1
   6061..6161    -  CDS            Rev (fragment): human immunodeficiency virus 1 (HIV-1) Rev protein; rev; enhances nuclear export of unspliced and incompletely spliced viral mRNAs
   6538..6771    -  misc_feature   RRE: The Rev response element (RRE) of HIV-1 allows for Rev-dependent mRNA export from the nucleus to the cytoplasm.
   6917..7280    -  CDS            HIV-1 gag (fragment): gag protein from human immunodeficiency virus 1; gag
   7264..7389    -  misc_feature   HIV-1 Ψ: packaging signal of human immunodeficiency virus type 1
   7436..7616    -  LTR            5' LTR (truncated): truncated 5' long terminal repeat (LTR) from HIV-1
   7617..7843    -  promoter       RSV promoter: Rous sarcoma virus enhancer/promoter
   7857..8011    +  CDS            lacZα (fragment): LacZα fragment of β-galactosidase; lacZ fragment
   8017..8116    -  misc_feature   bom (fragment): basis of mobility region from pBR322
   8218..8253    -  CDS            rop (fragment): Rop protein, which maintains plasmids at low copy number; rop
   8348..8452    +  promoter       AmpR promoter: bla
   8453..9313    +  CDS            AmpR: β-lactamase; bla; confers resistance to ampicillin, carbenicillin, and related antibiotics
   9484..10072   +  rep_origin     ori: high-copy-number ColE1/pMB1/pBR322/pUC origin of replication
>Addgene plasmid #80391 | pBMN(CMV-copGFP-Puro-SMAR) | addgene full sequence | sequence record 158529 | Addgene next-generation full plasmid sequencing result
AGCGCCCAATACGCAAACCGCCTCTCCCCGCGCGTTGGCCGATTCATTAATGCAGCTGGCACGACAGGTT
TCCCGACTGGAAAGCGGGCAGTGAGCGCAACGCAATTAATGTGAGTTAGCTCACTCATTAGGCACCCCAG
GCTTTACACTTTATGCTTCCGGCTCGTATGTTGTGTGGAATTGTGAGCGGATAACAATTTCACACAGGAA
ACAGCTATGACATGATTACGAATTTGGTCTCTGCAAAAGTCTAGGCCTCCAAAAAAGCCTCCTCACTACT
TCTGGAATAGCTCAGAGGCCGAGGCGGCCTCGGCCTCTGCATAAATAAAAAAAATTAGTCAGCCATGGGG
CGGAGAATGGGCGGAACTGGGCGGAGTTAGGGGCGGGATGGGCGGAGTTAGGGGCGGGATAGCTAGAGCC
AGACATGATAAGATACATTGATGAGTTTGGACAAACCACAACTAGAATGCAGTGAAAAAAATGCTTTATT
TGTGAAATTTGTGATGCTATTGCTTTATTTGTAACCATTATAAGCTGCAATAAACAAGTTCCTCTCACTC
TCTGATATTCATTTCTTTGCAAGTTATAAATACTGAATAATAAGATGACATGAACTACTACTGCTAGAGA
TTTTCCACACTGACTGAAAGGGTCTGAGGGATCTCTAGTTACCAGAGTCACACAACAGACGGGCACACAC
TACTTGAAGCACTCAAGGCAAGCTTTATTGAGGCTTAAGCAGTGGGTTCCCTAGTTAGCCAGAGAGCTCC
CAGGCTCAGATCTGGTCTAACCAGAGAGACCCAGTAGAAGCAAAAAGCAGAATCGAAGAATTCAGAGGAT
CCAAGTGGTCTCATACAGAACTTATAAGATTCCCAAATCCAAAGACATTTCACGTTTATGGTGATTTCCC
AGAACACATAGCGACATGCAAATATTGCAGGGCGCCACTCCCCTGTCCCTCACAGCCATCTTCCTGCCAG
GGCGCACGCGCGCTGGGTGTTCCCGCCTAGTGACACTGGGCCCGCGATTCCTTGGAGCGGGTTGATGACG
TCAGCGTTCCAATTCTTGACATCGTTGGGAGTGAATTAGCCCTTCCAGTCCCCCCTTTTCTTTTAAAAAG
TGGCTAAGATCTACAGCTGCCTTGTAAGTCATTGGTCTTAAAGGTACCAGGCGGGGAGGCGGCCCAAAGG
GAGATCCGACTCGTCTGAGGGCGAAGGCGGAGACGCGGAAGAGGCCGCAGAGCCGGCAGCAGGCCGCGGG
AAGGAAGGTCCGCTGGATTGAGGGCCGAAGGGACGTAGCAGAAGGACGTCCCGCGCAGAATCCAGGTGGC
AACACAGGCGAGCAGCCAAGGAAAGGACGATGATTTCCCCGACAACACCACGGAATTGTCAGTGCCCAAC
AGCCGAGCCCCTGTCCAGCAGCGGGCAAGGCAGGCGGCGATGAGTTCCGCCGTGGCAATAGGGAGGGGGA
AAGCGAAAGTCCCGGAAAGGAGCTGACAGGTGGTGGCAATGCCCCAACCAGTGGGGGTTGCGTCAGCAAA
CACAGTGCACACCACGCCACGTTGCCTGACAACGGGCCACAACTCCTCATAAAGAGACAGCAACCAGGAT
TTATACAAGGAGGAGAAAATGAAAGCCATACGGGAAGCAATAGCATGATACAAAGGCATTAAAGCAGCGT
ATCCACATAGCGTAAAAGGAGCAACATAGTTAAGAATACCAGTCAATCTTTCACAAATTTTGTAATCCAG
AGGTTGATCTAGCAGCAAGGTCGCCACGCACAAGATCAATATTAACAATCAGTCATCTCTCTTTAGCAAT
AAAAAGGTGAAAAATTACATTTTAAAAATGACACCATAGACGATGTATGAAAATAATCTACTTGGAAATA
AATCTAGGCAAAGAAGTGCAAGACTGTTACCCAGAAAACTTACAAATTGTAAATGAGAGGTTAGTGAAGA
TTTAAATGAATGAAGATCTAAATAAACTTATAAATTGTGAGAGAAATTAATGAATGTCTAAGTTAATGCA
GAAACGGAGAGACATACTATATTCATGAACTAAAAGACTTAATATTGTGAAGGTATACTTTCTTTCCACA
TAAATTTGTAGTCAATATGTTCACCCCAAAAAAGCTGTTTGTTAACTTGCCAACCTCATTCTAAAATGTA
TATAGAAGCCCAAAAGACAATAACAAAAATATTCTTGTAGAACAAAATGGGAAAGAATGTTCCACTAAAT
ATCAAGATTTAGAGCAAAGCATGAGATGTGTGGGGATAGACAGTGAGGCTGATAAAATAGAGTAGAGCTC
AGAAACAGACCCATTGATATATGTAAGTGACCTATGAAAAAAATATGGCATTTTACAATGGGAAAATGAT
GATCTTTTTCTTTTTTAGAAAAACAGGGAAATATATTTATATGTAAAAAATAAAAGGGAACCCATATGTC
ATACCATACACACAAAAAAATTCCAGTGAATTATAAGTCTAAATGGAGAAGGCAAAACTTTAAATCTTTT
AGAAAATAATATAGAAGCATGCCATCATGACTTCAGTGTAGAGAAAAATTTCTTATGACTCAAAGTCCTA
ACCACAAAGAAAAGATTGTTAATTAGATTGCATGAATATTAAGACTTATTTTTAAAATTAAAAAACCATT
AAGAAAAGTCAGGCCATAGAATGACAGAAAATATTTGCAACACCCCAGTAAAGAGAATTGTAATATGCAG
ATTATAAAAAGAAGTCTTACAAATCAGTAAAAAATAAAACTAGACAAAAATTTGAACAGATGAAAGAGAA
ACTCTAAATAATCATTACACATGAGAAACTCAATCTCAGAAATCAGAGAACTATCATTGCATATACACTA
AATTAGAGAAATATTAAAAGGCTAAGTAACATCTGTGGCAATATTGATGGTATATAACCTTGATATGATG
TGATGAGAACAGTACTTTACCCCATGGGCTTCCTCCCCAAACCCTTACCCCAGTATAAATCATGACAAAT
ATACTTTAAAAACCATTACCCTATATCTAACCAGTACTCCTCAAAACTGTCAAGGTCATCAAAAATAAGA
AAAGTCTGAGGAACTGTCAAAACTAAGAGGAACCCAAGGAGACATGAGAATTATATGTAATGTGGCATTC
TGAATGAGATCCCAGAACAGAAAAAGAACAGTAGCTAAAAAACTAATGAAATATAAATAAAGTTTGAACT
TTAGTTTTTTTTAAAAAAGAGTAGCATTAACACGGCAAAGCCATTTTCATATTTTTCTTGAACATTAAGT
ACAAGTCTATAATTAAAAATTTTTTAAATGTAGTCTGGAACATTGCCAGAAACAGAAGTACAACAGCTAT
CTGTGCTGTCGCCTAACTATCCATAGCTGATTGGTCTAAAATGAGATACATCAACGCTCCTCCATGTTTT
TTGTTTTCTTTTTAAATGAAAAACTTTATTTTTTAAGAGGAGTTTCAGGTTCATAGCAAAATTGAGAGGA
AGGTACATTCAAGCTGAGGAAGTTTTCCTCTATTCCTAGTTTACTGAGAGATTGCATCATGAATGGGTGT
TAAATTTTGTCAAATGCTTTTTCTGTGTCTATCAATATGACCATGTGATTTTCTTCTTTAACCTGTTGAT
GGGACAAATTACGTTAATTGATTTTCAAACGTTGAACCACCCTTACATATCTGGAATAAATTCTACTTGG
TTGTGGTGTATATTTTTTGATACATTCTTGGATTCTTTTTGCTAATATTTTGTTGAAAATGTTTGTATCT
TTGTTCATGAGAGATATTGGTCTGTTGTTTTCTTTTCTTGTAATGTCATTTTCTAGTTCCGGTATTAAGG
TAATGCTGGCCTAGTTGAATGATTTAGGAAGTATTCCCTCTGCTTCTGTCTTCTGAAAGAGATTGTAGAA
AGTTGATACAATTTTTTTTTCTTTAAATATTTGATAGGATCATCAGGCACCGGGCTTGCGGGTCATGCAC
CAGGTGCGCGGTCCTTCGGGCACCTCGACGTCGGCGGTGACGGTGAAGCCGAGCCGCTCGTAGAAGGGGA
GGTTGCGGGGCGCGGAGGTCTCCAGGAAGGCGGGCACCCCGGCGCGCTCGGCCGCCTCCACTCCGGGGAG
CACGACGGCGCTGCCCAGACCCTTGCCCTGGTGGTCGGGCGAGACGCCGACGGTGGCCAGGAACCACGCG
GGCTCCTTGGGCCGGTGCGGCGCCAGGAGGCCTTCCATCTGTTGCTGCGCGGCCAGCCGGGAACCGCTCA
ACTCGGCCATGCGCGGGCCGATCTCGGCGAACACCGCCCCCGCTTCGACGCTCTCCGGCGTGGTCCAGAC
CGCCACCGCGGCGCCGTCGTCCGCGACCCACACCTTGCCGATGTCGAGCCCGACGCGCGTGAGGAAGAGT
TCTTGCAGCTCGGTGACCCGCTCGATGTGGCGGTCCGGATCGACGGTGTGGCGCGTGGCGGGGTAGTCGG
CGAACGCGGCGGCGAGGGTGCGTACGGCCCTGGGGACGTCGTCGCGGGTGGCGAGGCGCACCGTGGGCTT
GTACTCGGTCATCCCGGGGTCGACTGGGCCTGGGTTGGACTCCACGTCTCCCGCCAACTTGAGAAGGTCA
AAATTCAAAGTCTGTTTCACCGGTCCGGAGCCATTAATTAAGGGACCGGGGTTTTCTTCCACGTCTCCTG
CTTGCTTTAACAGAGAGAAGTTCGTGGCACCTGATCCGCTAGCGGGCCCAGGATTCTCCTCGACGTCACC
GCATGTTAGCAGACTTCCTCTGCCCTCCCCGGAGCCCTCGCGAGATCCGGTGGAGCCGGGTCCGGCGGTG
CCGTCCACGGCAGAATTGGACGACTGAGCGCGGGATCTGGCGAAGGCGATGGGGGTCTTGAAGGCGTGCT
GGTACTCCACGATGCCCAGCTCGGTGTTGCTGTGCAGCTCCTCCACGCGGCGGAAGGCGAACATGGGGCC
CCCGTTCTGCAGGATGCTGGGGTGGATGGCGCTCTTGAAGTGCATGTGGCTGTCCACCACGAAGCTGTAG
TAGCCGCCGTCGCGCAGGCTGAAGGTGCGGGCGAAGCTGCCCACCAGCACGTTATCGCCCATGGGGTGCA
GGTGCTCCACGGTGGCGTTGCTGCGGATGATCTTGTCGGTGAAGATCACGCTGTCCTCGGGGAAGCCGGT
GCCCACCACCTTGAAGTCGCCGATCACGCGGCCGGCCTCGTAGCGGTAGCTGAAGCTCACGTGCAGCACG
CCGCCGTCCTCGTACTTCTCGATGCGGGTGTTGGTGTAGCCGCCGTTGTTGATGGCGTGCAGGAAGGGGT
TCTCGTAGCCGCTGGGGTAGGTGCCGAAGTGGTAGAAGCCGTAGCCCATCACGTGGCTCAGCAGGTAGGG
GCTGAAGGTCAGGGCGCCTTTGGTGCTCTTCATCTTGTTGGTCATGCGGCCCTGCTTGGGGGTGCCCTCT
CCGCCGCCCACCAGCTCGAACTCCACGCCGTTCAGGGTGCCGGTGATGCGGCACTCGATCTCCATGGCGG
GCAGGCCGCTCTCGTCGCTCTCCATGGTGGCGTCTAGAATCTTCTATGGAGGTCAAAACAGCGTGGATGG
CGTCTCCAGGCGATCTGACGGTTCACTAAACGAGCTCTGCTTATATAAACCTCCCACCGTACACGCCTAC
CGCCCATTTGCGTCAATGGGGCGGAGTTGTTACGACATTTTGGAAAGTCCCGTTGATTTTGGTGCCAAAA
CAAACTCCCATTGACGTCAATGGGGTGGAGACTTGGAAATCCCCGTGAGTCAAACCGCTATCCACGCCCA
TTGATGTACTGCCAAAACCGCATCACCATGGTAATAGCGATGACTAATACGTAGATGTACTGCCAAGTAG
GAAAGTCCCATAAGGTCATGTACTGGGCATAATACTAGTATCGATAAAATTTTGAATTTTGTAATTTGTT
TTTGTAATTCTTTAGTTTGTATGTCTGTTGCTATTATGTCTACTATTCTTTCCCCTGCACTGTACCCCCC
AATCCCCCCTTTTCTTTTAAAAGTTAACCGATACCGTCGAGATCCGTTCACTAATCGAATGGATCTGTCT
CTGTCTCTCTCTCCACCTTCTTCTTCTATTCCTTCGGGCCTGTCGGGTCCCCTCGGGGTTGGGAGGTGGG
TCTGAAACGATAATGGTGAATATCCCTGCCTAACTCTATTCACTATAGAAAGTACAGCAAAAACTATTCT
TAAACCTACCAAGCCTCCTACTATCATTATGAATAATTTTATATACCACAGCCAATTTGTTATGTTAAAC
CAATTCCACAAACTTGCCCATTTATCTAATTCCAATAATTCTTGTTCATTCTTTTCTTGCTGGTTTTGCG
ATTCTTCAATTAAGGAGTGTATTAAGCTTGTGTAATTGTTAATTTCTCTGTCCCACTCCATCCAGGTCGT
GTGATTCCAAATCTGTTCCAGAGATTTATTACTCCAACTAGCATTCCAAGGCACAGCAGTGGTGCAAATG
AGTTTTCCAGAGCAACCCCAAATCCCCAGGAGCTGTTGATCCTTTAGGTATCTTTCCACAGCCAGGATTC
TTGCCTGGAGCTGCTTGATGCCCCAGACTGTGAGTTGCAACAGATGCTGTTGCGCCTCAATAGCCCTCAG
CAAATTGTTCTGCTGCTGCACTATACCAGACAATAATTGTCTGGCCTGTACCGTCAGCGTCATTGACGCT
GCGCCCATAGTGCTTCCTGCTGCTCCCAAGAACCCAAGGAACAAAGCTCCTATTCCCACTGCTCTTTTTT
CTCTCTGCACCACTCTTCTCTTTGCCTTGGTGGGTGCTACTCCTAATGGTTCAATTTTTACTACTTTATA
TTTATATAATTCACTTCTCCAATTGTCCCTCATATCTCCTCCTCCAGGTCTGAAGATCAGCGGCCGCTTG
CTGTGCGGTGGTCTTACTTTTGTTTTGCTCTTCCTCTATCTTGTCTAAAGCTTCCTTGGTGTCTTTTATC
TCTATCCTTTGATGCACACAATAGAGGGTTGCTACTGTATTATATAATGATCTAAGTTCTTCTGATCCTG
TCTGAAGGGATGGTTGTAGCTGTCCCAGTATTTGTCTACAGCCTTCTGATGTTTCTAACAGGCCAGGATT
AACTGCGAATCGTTCTAGCTCCCTGCTTGCCCATACTATATGTTTTAATTTATATTTTTTCTTTCCCCCT
GGCCTTAACCGAATTTTTTCCCATCCCGATCTAATTCTCCCCCGCTTAATACTGACGCTCTCGCACCCAT
CTCTCTCCTTCTAGCCTCCGCTAGTCAAAATTTTTGGCGTACTCACCAGTCGCCGCCCCTCGCCTCTTGC
CGTGCGCGCTTCAGCAAACCGAGTCCTGCGTCGAGAGAGCTCCTCTGGTTTCCCTTTCGCTTTCAAGTCC
CTGTTCGGGCGCCACTGCTAGAGATTTTCCACACTGACTAAAAGGGTCTGAGGGATCTCTAGTTACCAGA
GTCACACAACAGACGGGCACACACTACTTGAAGCACTCAAGGCAAGCTTTATTGAGGCTTAAGCAGTGGG
TTCCCTAGTTAGCCAGAGAGCTCCCAGGCTCAGATCTGGTCTAACCAGAGAGACCCGTTTATGTATCGAG
CTAGGCACTTAAATACAATATCTCTGCAATGCGGCAATTCAGTGGTTCGTCCAATCCATGTCAGACCCGT
CTGTTGCCTTCCTAATAAGGCACGATCGTACCACCTTACTTCCACCAATCGGCATGCACGGTGCTTTTTC
TCTCCTTGTAAGGCATGTTGCTAACTCATCGTTACCATGTTGCAAGACTACAAGAGTATTGCATAAGACT
ACACGCGTCAGCTTGGCACTGGCCGTCGTTTTACAACGTCGTGACTGGGAAAACCCTGGCGTTACCCAAC
TTAATCGCCTTGCAGCACATCCCCCTTTCGCCAGCTGGCGTAATAGCGAAGAGGCCCGCACCGATCGCCC
TTCCCAACAGTTGCGCAGCCTGAATGGCGAATGGCGCCTGATGCGGTATTTTCTCCTTACGCATCTGTGC
GGTATTTCACACCGCATATGGTGCACTCTCAGTACAATCTGCTCTGATGCCGCATAGTTAAGCCAGCCCC
GACACCCGCCAACACCCGCTGACGCGCCCTGACGGGCTTGTCTGCTCCCGGCATCCGCTTACAGACAAGC
TGTGACCGTCTCCGGGAGCTGCATGTGTCAGAGGTTTTCACCGTCATCACCGAAACGCGCGAGACGAAAG
GGCCTCGTGATACGCCTATTTTTATAGGTTAATGTCATGATAATAATGGTTTCTTAGACGTCAGGTGGCA
CTTTTCGGGGAAATGTGCGCGGAACCCCTATTTGTTTATTTTTCTAAATACATTCAAATATGTATCCGCT
CATGAGACAATAACCCTGATAAATGCTTCAATAATATTGAAAAAGGAAGAGTATGAGTATTCAACATTTC
CGTGTCGCCCTTATTCCCTTTTTTGCGGCATTTTGCCTTCCTGTTTTTGCTCACCCAGAAACGCTGGTGA
AAGTAAAAGATGCTGAAGATCAGTTGGGTGCACGAGTGGGTTACATCGAACTGGATCTCAACAGCGGTAA
GATCCTTGAGAGTTTTCGCCCCGAAGAACGTTTTCCAATGATGAGCACTTTTAAAGTTCTGCTATGTGGC
GCGGTATTATCCCGTATTGACGCCGGGCAAGAGCAACTCGGTCGCCGCATACACTATTCTCAGAATGACT
TGGTTGAGTACTCACCAGTCACAGAAAAGCATCTTACGGATGGCATGACAGTAAGAGAATTATGCAGTGC
TGCCATAACCATGAGTGATAACACTGCGGCCAACTTACTTCTGACAACGATCGGAGGACCGAAGGAGCTA
ACCGCTTTTTTGCACAACATGGGGGATCATGTAACTCGCCTTGATCGTTGGGAACCGGAGCTGAATGAAG
CCATACCAAACGACGAGCGTGACACCACGATGCCTGTAGCAATGGCAACAACGTTGCGCAAACTATTAAC
TGGCGAACTACTTACTCTAGCTTCCCGGCAACAATTAATAGACTGGATGGAGGCGGATAAAGTTGCAGGA
CCACTTCTGCGCTCGGCCCTTCCGGCTGGCTGGTTTATTGCTGATAAATCTGGAGCCGGTGAGCGTGGGT
CTCGCGGTATCATTGCAGCACTGGGGCCAGATGGTAAGCCCTCCCGTATCGTAGTTATCTACACGACGGG
GAGTCAGGCAACTATGGATGAACGAAATAGACAGATCGCTGAGATAGGTGCCTCACTGATTAAGCATTGG
TAACTGTCAGACCAAGTTTACTCATATATACTTTAGATTGATTTAAAACTTCATTTTTAATTTAAAAGGA
TCTAGGTGAAGATCCTTTTTGATAATCTCATGACCAAAATCCCTTAACGTGAGTTTTCGTTCCACTGAGC
GTCAGACCCCGTAGAAAAGATCAAAGGATCTTCTTGAGATCCTTTTTTTCTGCGCGTAATCTGCTGCTTG
CAAACAAAAAAACCACCGCTACCAGCGGTGGTTTGTTTGCCGGATCAAGAGCTACCAACTCTTTTTCCGA
AGGTAACTGGCTTCAGCAGAGCGCAGATACCAAATACTGTTCTTCTAGTGTAGCCGTAGTTAGGCCACCA
CTTCAAGAACTCTGTAGCACCGCCTACATACCTCGCTCTGCTAATCCTGTTACCAGTGGCTGCTGCCAGT
GGCGATAAGTCGTGTCTTACCGGGTTGGACTCAAGACGATAGTTACCGGATAAGGCGCAGCGGTCGGGCT
GAACGGGGGGTTCGTGCACACAGCCCAGCTTGGAGCGAACGACCTACACCGAACTGAGATACCTACAGCG
TGAGCTATGAGAAAGCGCCACGCTTCCCGAAGGGAGAAAGGCGGACAGGTATCCGGTAAGCGGCAGGGTC
GGAACAGGAGAGCGCACGAGGGAGCTTCCAGGGGGAAACGCCTGGTATCTTTATAGTCCTGTCGGGTTTC
GCCACCTCTGACTTGAGCGTCGATTTTTGTGATGCTCGTCAGGGGGGCGGAGCCTATGGAAAAACGCCAG
CAACGCGGCCTTTTTACGGTTCCTGGCCTTTTGCTGGCCTTTTGCTCACATGTTCTTTCCTGCGTTATCC
CCTGATTCTGTGGATAACCGTATTACCGCCTTTGAGTGAGCTGATACCGCTCGCCGCAGCCGAACGACCG
AGCGCAGCGAGTCAGTGAGCGAGGAAGCGGAAG
