>Addgene plasmid #80391 | pBMN(CMV-copGFP-Puro-SMAR) | addgene partial sequence | sequence record 156409 | puro-variant-R 5'-gtgggcttgtactcggtcat-3'
CACGTCTCCCGCCAACTTGAGAAGGTCAAAATTCAAAGTCTGTTTCACCGGTCCGGAGCCATTAATTAAG
GGACCGGGGTTTTCTTCCACGTCTCCTGCTTGCTTTAACAGAGAGAAGTTCGTGGCACCTGATCCGCTAG
CGGGCCCAGGATTCTCCTCGACGTCACCGCATGTTAGCAGACTTCCTCTGCCCTCCCCGGAGCCCTCGCG
AGATCCGGTGGAGCCGGGTCCGGCGGTGCCGTCCACGGCAGAATTGGACGACTGAGCGCGGGATCTGGCG
AAGGCGATGGGGGTCTTGAAGGCGTGCTGGTACTCCACGATGCCCAGCTCGGTGTTGCTGTGCAGCTCCT
CCACGCGGCGGAAGGCGAACATGGGGCCCCCGTTCTGCAGGATGCTGGGGTGGATGGCGCTCTTGAAGTG
CATGTGGCTGTCCACCACGAAGCTGTAGTAGCCGCCGTCGCGCAGGCTGAAGGTGCGGGCGAAGCTGCCC
ACCAGCACGTTATCGCCCATGGGGTGCAGGTGCTCCACGGTGGCGTTGCTGCGGATGATCTTGTCGGTGA
AGATCACGCTGTCCTCGGGGAAGCCGGTGCCCACCACCTTGAAGTCGCCGATCACGCGGCCGGCCTCGTA
GCGGTAGCTGAAGCTCACGTGCAGCACGCCGCCGTCCTCGTACTTCTCGATGCGGGTGTTGGTGTAGCCG
CCGTTGTTGATGGCGTGCAGGAAGGGGTTCTCGTAGCCGCTGGGGTAGGTGCCGAAGTGGTAGAAGCCGT
AGCCCATCACGTGGCTCAGCAGGTAGGGGCTGAAGGTCAGGGCGCCTTTGGTGCTCTTCATCTTGTTGGT
CATGCGGCCCTGCTTGGGGGTGCCCTCTCCGCCGCCCACCA
